Addgene plasmid #197599: pDV21 [pSNG-1::SNG-1::CRY2(D387A)olig(535)::SL2::mCherry]
Purpose: Pan-neuronal expression of SNG-1::CRY2(D387A)olig(535) in neurons of C. elegans. CRY2(D387A) is photoinactive
Depositing lab: Alexander Gottschalk. Depositing organization: Goethe-Universitaet Frankfurt am Main. Publication: Rapid and reversible optogenetic silencing of synaptic transmission by clustering of synaptic vesicles. Vettkotter D, Schneider M, Goulden BD, Dill H, Liewald J, Zeiler S, Guldan J, Ates YA, Watanabe S, Gottschalk A. Nat Commun. 2022 Dec 19;13(1):7827. doi: 10.1038/s41467-022-35324-z. PubMed 36535932.
Backbone
  Vector backbone: pUC19
  Backbone manufacturer: Joachim Messing
  Backbone size w/o insert (bp): 2686
  Total vector size (bp): 5000
  Vector type: Worm Expression
Growth in bacteria
  Bacterial resistance: Ampicillin, 100 μg/mL
  Growth temperature: 37°C
  Growth strain: DH5alpha
  Copy number: High Copy
Gene/Insert
  Gene/Insert name: Synaptogyrin-CRY2 (D387A+E490G + residues 1-535) (alt names: SNG-1::CRY2(D387A)olig(535); SNG-1; CRY2)
  Species: C. elegans (nematode), A. thaliana (mustard weed)
  Insert size (bp): 3483
  Mutation: D387A, E490G
  Entrez Gene: CRY2 (a.k.a. AT1G04400, AT-PHH1, ATCRY2, CRYPTOCHROME 2 APOPROTEIN, F19P19.14, F19P19_14, FHA, PHH1, cryptochrome 2); sng-1 (a.k.a. CELE_T08A9.3)
Terms and licenses: Academic/Nonprofit Terms; Industry Terms: Not Available to Industry
How to cite: pDV21 [pSNG-1::SNG-1::CRY2(D387A)olig(535)::SL2::mCherry] was a gift from Alexander Gottschalk (Addgene plasmid # 197599 ; http://n2t.net/addgene:197599 ; RRID:Addgene_197599)
