[The description below was written by a language model from this plasmid's Addgene catalogue record and pLannotate feature annotations shown in this document.]
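Description:
pDV21 is a C. elegans expression plasmid built on a pUC19 backbone and propagated in E. coli as a high-copy plasmid, using the ColE1/pUC origin and the β-lactamase (AmpR) gene for ampicillin selection. Remnants of the lac promoter/operator region and the pUC multiple cloning site flank the insert. The catalogue lists a total size of about 5 kb, but the sequenced record is 9,590 nt. The larger figure fits better with a construct carrying a promoter, a genomic-style sng-1 region, CRY2 and a second reporter cistron.

The payload is a fusion of the worm synaptic vesicle protein synaptogyrin (SNG-1) to Arabidopsis thaliana cryptochrome 2, truncated to residues 1–535. It is driven by the sng-1 promoter for pan-neuronal expression. The annotation software detects only short sng-1 coding fragments upstream of the CRY2 photolyase homology region, consistent with exons separated by introns, and it does not annotate the promoter itself. The CRY2 portion carries E490G, the "olig" mutation that enhances blue-light-induced homo-oligomerisation, together with D387A, which the record states makes the protein photoinactive. Downstream, according to the construct name, an SL2 trans-splicing element allows mCherry to be translated as a separate protein from the same operon-like transcript. Expressing neurons are therefore marked in red without tagging the fusion. A fragment matching aex-5 follows mCherry; its role is not stated in the record.

The associated work describes optogenetic silencing of synaptic transmission by light-driven clustering of synaptic vesicles. Within that system, this light-insensitive D387A version most plausibly serves as a negative control for the photoactive SNG-1::CRY2olig construct.
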