Features (pLannotate 1.2.2; 15 found; start..end, strand, type, name):
   1636..1737    +  CDS            sng-1 (fragment): SNG1_CAEEL - Experimental evidence at transcript level: Swiss-Prot protein existence level 2. From Caenorhabditis elegans.
   1856..1939    +  CDS            sng-1 (fragment): SNG1_CAEEL - Experimental evidence at transcript level: Swiss-Prot protein existence level 2. From Caenorhabditis elegans.
   3510..5003    +  CDS            CRY2PHR: N-terminal photolyase homology region of Arabidopsis thaliana cryptochrome 2 binds to CIB1 upon exposure to blue light (Kennedy et al., 2010)
   5395..6102    +  CDS            mCherry: mCherry is a basic (constitutively fluorescent) red fluorescent protein published in 2004, derived from Discosoma sp.. It is reported to be a very rapidly-maturing monomer with low acid sensitivity.
   6712..6864    +  CDS            aex-5 (fragment): AEX5_CAEEL - Also known as kpc-3 From Caenorhabditis elegans.
   6992..7027    +  CDS            rop (fragment): Rop protein, which maintains plasmids at low copy number; rop
   7129..7228    +  misc_feature   bom (fragment): basis of mobility region from pBR322
   7330..7434    +  promoter       AmpR promoter: bla
   7435..8295    +  CDS            AmpR: β-lactamase; bla; confers resistance to ampicillin, carbenicillin, and related antibiotics
   8466..9054    +  rep_origin     ori: high-copy-number ColE1/pMB1/pBR322/pUC origin of replication
   9237..9329    +  CDS            lacI (fragment): lac repressor; lacI; The lac repressor binds to the lac operator to inhibit transcription in E. coli. This inhibition can be relieved by adding lactose or isopropyl-β-D-thiogalactopyranoside (IPTG).
   9342..9363    +  protein_bind   CAP binding site: CAP binding activates transcription in the presence of cAMP. E. coli catabolite activator protein
   9378..9408    +  promoter       lac promoter: promoter for the E. coli lac operon
   9416..9432    +  protein_bind   lac operator: The lac repressor binds to the lac operator to inhibit transcription in E. coli. This inhibition can be relieved by adding lactose or isopropyl-β-D-thiogalactopyranoside (IPTG). lac repressor encoded by lacI
   9586..13      -  misc_feature   MCS (fragment) (across the origin): pUC18/19 multiple cloning site
>Addgene plasmid #197599 | pDV21 [pSNG-1::SNG-1::CRY2(D387A)olig(535)::SL2::mCherry] | addgene full sequence | sequence record 410713 | Addgene NGS Result
TGCATGCCTGCAGAGAGCGTGTTCTGTTTAGGGAAATGCATGCCCTGTACATCATCTTCCGTTGAATTTT
AATTACTTCTACTAAACATTTTTTTGCTTGACTTTTTTTGCAAAGACTAATATTTTTTCTGAATAAATAA
GTCTGTTGTTTCCTGCACTATTCTGGCATATTTCCTTCCTTTTAATTAGTGAAGTAGTTCCTTTTTTCAT
CTGATGCTTGTTTTTTCAAGATACGTCATGTTCTAACTGAAAACAAACATTTTCTTTAGATTCAATTTTT
CTTTAGACTCAATTTTAGGTTGACGTTTAGGTTTTAAAAAAATTTCATTCAGGTTTGTTTCAAATGTTTA
AAAACTTTTATTTTCCACTGAATGAAAACTATTAATATTAAGCAGTACACAAAATGAAAGGTGGATTAGT
GAAGTTTTTTTTTCTTTTTTGAAGAAAAGGCTTCATATATGTTTAAATTGTCAAAAAGTAATATCGAAAA
CTGAAAGGGTTTGGATCGTTTTGAGTTGTTTGCAGCAGTACAATTTTTTACAATTACACATTTAATGCAG
GCACCATAATGTTTTCAAATTGCTTAGCAGGTCAGTATTCTATGCAATTGTTTATAAAAAGTTATATTTT
TCATGATTGATTCTCTGTTTCCAGCTCAGTTACTGATCAATTCAATAGACGTAATTTAATAACAAATATG
CCGCGTTTTTCAATTTTTCACATAAGCGTTCTTGTTCTTGACCAAATCATTTCTCTCCGAAACCGCAAAA
TTTCCCATATCTGCGCCGGTTATTGAATATTCATTGGTTTGAGCTCACTTTTCATCGTTCCATAGTCGGT
TTCCTCATTCAATTTTCATTAATAATTCAGTATGCATTCACTAAATTTGTCTCCACGGTGATTTAATGAA
CAAGTCTTTAATGAATTTAATGCTGCCTGCGGACAAGCTAGATTTAGATGTTCTAATGAATCATCTTTTT
AGAATTCATATGTTATTAATGAAACTTCCTTTTATCCCTCTCTTTTCATTGCACCAGAGACTTTCAACTT
CCGGAAGAAAGAATTCGTTGAAAAGTGCTTCCAAATCGACTGGCTTCTTTTACTACAGGAGGACCCTTTG
CTCTGCTTTTCGCCGTCTGTCGTTTTTTTTTACGCTTTCCCTTCATGGTCGCACTGGGAGGGGAGCCTTC
TGCGCAAAGTTGTGGGCATGAAGAGTGGCTCCGTCCTTCGTCTTCTTTTTCCCCGCTACTTCTTCATCTT
CGCTTTCGGCGTCGTCTTCTCCTTCTCGGCGAGCAGAGAGTGCCTCTATCTTTCTTTTCTTCACTGGATG
TGTATATGGCGTTTAGAAGTAGAAGCATTCGTGGGACGCACTGAATGTCTTGGAAGAAAGAAAGGAGAAA
AGAAGCTCAAGATTACACGCTTTCGTTCTTTTCGTTCTTTTCATTTCATCTTTTCTTTTGGTCCTTCCGT
TTCAATATTTTGTATTTACAATGTTCTTCATTTCATTCCAGCTCATTCCATTTAATACTTAGTATGTCTA
ACAGAATCTGAACACCTCTGACCCCAGTTATCCTAATCTCTATTGTGTGCAAATCTGCATATATTTTTAA
TCCTCTATATTTCTTTTATTTTAGCATGGAGAACGTGCGTGCTTATGGTGCCGGACTAGCTGGCGCCAAT
TTCGACAAGAACACATTTTTCAAAAAACCAACGGTTTTGTTCAGGTGTGCTGCATTGGTGAGTTATTTTT
TCTGTCTTTGTGGCAAATAATAGACGTAAAAAGTATTTCTAAAAAACAACGAAAAACAAAATTGTTCTGC
CTATACTTTTTGAATTTGAAATAAATATTTTTCAGCTCTTCGGGCTCATACTTTGGTACTCGGTGCCAAA
AGGTGGTTGGCACAAACCAAGCGACGCCATTCATCCGGTATCAAATTACCCACCCAGAGACGAATTTGGG
GAAGAAAAATTATTATTTTTGACAGGTGTGCCTTTATGGAAGGAGCTCGTCAACATGCTCGTTCGCCACC
GCCGTTGGCTTTTTTGCCGTCTGTGGAGCCATTGTTCTAATTGTTCTTGACGCCAAGATGGACCAAATCA
GTTCGGTGCCAACAAGAAGGAGAGCTGTCCTAGCAGATTTAGTTGTATCGGGTATTTAATTTGTGTGTGG
AAAATTTGAAAGTAAGAGAATTTCAGCAATTTTCACTGCCATATTTTTGATCGGTTTTTTCACATTCTGG
TCCAAATTATCCGCCTTCGAAGTCGACGAAGACGACGAAAATCCAATAAAGACAAACAACGCGAAATTCG
GAATTCTCAGTGCTCTTCTCTCCTTTTTGGCTTGGGTGCGTCATGAAAAAAGTATAGAGGAATAGGGAAA
ACGGAGAGGCATCTGTTATCTTTTGACAGAATCTTGAGTTGAAAAGCAACCTTTTTGGCCACTGTTATCG
AGTGTTACACATCGTCTTTTAAGTGTCAACGTGAAAGGTTGGAGAGAATTTAGTGAAATATGATATAATT
TAGTCCATCAGAAAGAGATTTGATACTCAAGCGGTTTTCAGTAGAGCATCAAATAGAGAATACTTGCAAA
TCAATTTTGCACATTTTAGGGAGGTGCCGCATTTTTCGCATGGCGTCGTTACGAAGAAGGAAACCAAGCA
ACTCATGAGCCCAATTACGATGAACATTTTGGACAAGTGTCGACAGACGTGCAAGATGGTTATGGATACG
GAGGAGACTCAACCGGTTAGAATAATTTTAAACAAATAGAGAAAAAACTAGTTGAAAATTCTTATGAAAA
TCGGATCTCAAATTCAGTTTGAAATTTCAAAATTCTGTGCAGAACACAACTACTCAATTTTTTAGTTCAC
CACTTTTTCATTGTATTCTTATCACATTTTGTTCAACAAATCTTTAGAAAAACGTTTTACACGTATTATA
TAATTTTTAAGTTTATGACTCTTGAGATATTACATGTTAAAATTGAGCAAAATAGCGTAGTACTAGTAGA
ACAAAAAATTGATATATCAAATATACCGGTGAAACCACAAATACTTCAAACTTTGTTAGAAGAATACACA
AAAATAATATTTACAATAAACTTATCTGAAACTTCCCAGGAAGTTTGTTCACTTTTTCAAAAAATTATAT
ATAAGCTAGTTGAAACTTGTTTTACAATTTAAAAAAAAGCAATTTTTTTGAGTTTTCTCTGGAAGAAATA
TTTTTCATAAGTGAATATATGATTTTAGTGGTTTTGAGATTTTCTGCATTGAAAAAATTCATTTTTCTTA
ACATTTTTTAGCAAAAACTTTTAAAAAAATCACACGTTGTTTTTTTCAGGAATCGGACATGTTGGCGCAC
CTCCACCTCAATCCTCATACCAATCTGGTGCTGCACCACAAACCATGCAACAACCACCATCAAACCCATA
CACTCAGTCGGAAGGATATGGTTATGGTGGCGGAGGGTCTGGTGGCGGAGGGTCCGGTGGCGGAGGGTCA
GGGGTACCGATGAAGATGGACAAAAAGACTATAGTTTGGTTTAGAAGAGACCTAAGGATTGAGGATAATC
CTGCATTAGCAGCAGCTGCTCACGAAGGATCTGTTTTTCCTGTCTTCATTTGGTGTCCTGAAGAAGAAGG
ACAGTTTTATCCTGGAAGAGCTTCAAGATGGTGGATGAAACAATCACTTGCTCACTTATCTCAATCCTTG
AAGGCTCTTGGATCTGACCTCACTTTAATCAAAACCCACAACACGATTTCAGCGATCTTGGATTGTATCC
GCGTTACCGGTGCTACAAAAGTCGTCTTTAACCACCTCTATGATCCTGTTTCGTTAGTTCGGGACCATAC
CGTAAAGGAGAAGCTGGTGGAACGTGGGATCTCTGTGCAAAGCTACAATGGAGATCTATTGTATGAACCG
TGGGAGATATACTGCGAAAAGGGCAAACCTTTTACGAGTTTCAATTCTTACTGGAAGAAATGCTTAGATA
TGTCGATTGAATCCGTTATGCTTCCTCCTCCTTGGCGGTTGATGCCAATAACTGCAGCGGCTGAAGCGAT
TTGGGCGTGTTCGATTGAAGAACTAGGGCTGGAGAATGAGGCCGAGAAACCGAGCAATGCGTTGTTAACT
AGAGCTTGGTCTCCAGGATGGAGCAATGCTGATAAGTTACTAAATGAGTTCATCGAGAAGCAGTTGATAG
ATTATGCAAAGAACAGCAAGAAAGTTGTTGGGAATTCTACTTCACTACTTTCTCCGTATCTCCATTTCGG
GGAAATAAGCGTCAGACACGTTTTCCAGTGTGCCCGGATGAAACAAATTATATGGGCAAGAGATAAGAAC
AGTGAAGGAGAAGAAAGTGCAGATCTTTTTCTTAGGGGAATCGGTTTAAGAGAGTATTCTCGGTATATAT
GTTTCAACTTCCCGTTTACTCACGAGCAATCGTTGTTGAGTCATCTTCGGTTTTTCCCTTGGGATGCTGA
TGTTGATAAGTTCAAGGCCTGGAGACAAGGCAGGACCGGTTATCCGTTGGTGGATGCCGGAATGAGAGAG
CTTTGGGCTACCGGATGGATGCATAACAGAATAAGAGTGATTGTTTCAAGCTTTGCTGTGAAGTTTCTTC
TCCTTCCATGGAAATGGGGAATGAAGTATTTCTGGGATACACTTTTGGCTGCTGATTTGGAATGTGACAT
CCTTGGCTGGCAGTATATCTCTGGGAGTATCCCCGATGGCCACGAGCTTGATCGCTTGGACAATCCCGCG
TTACAAGGCGCCAAATATGACCCAGAAGGTGAGTACATAAGGCAATGGCTTCCCGAGCTTGCGAGATTGC
CAACTGAATGGATCCATCATCCATGGGACGCTCCTTTAACCGTACTCAAAGCTTCTGGTGTGGAACTCGG
AACAAACTATGCGAAACCCATTGTAGACATCGACACAGCTCGTGAGCTACTAGCTAAAGCTATTTCAAGA
ACCCGTGGAGCACAGATCATGATCGGAGCAGCACCTGATGAGATTGTAGCAGATAGCTTCGAGGCCTTAG
GGGCTAATACCATTAAAGAACCTGGTCTTTGCCCATCTGTGTCTTCTAATGACCAACAAGTACCTTCGGC
TGTTTAACCTAGGGCCTGCAGGCCCGCTGTCTCATCCTACTTTCACCTAGTTAACTGCTTGTCTTAAAAT
CTATGCTTCTCTTTAGTATCTAAAATTTTCCTAGAAGCTTACAAGTATATAAATGGTCTCTTCTCAATAA
AGGTTGTATATTTATTCATCTTATTGAATCTGCCATTTCCTCGTTTTTGCGAGTTTATATACCTTCCAAT
TTTCTTTCTATTGTATTTTCAACTTCTAATTTTAATTCAGGGAAACTGCTGTACCGGTAGAAAAAATGCT
CGAGATGGTGAGCAAGGGCGAGGAGGATAACATGGCCATCATCAAGGAGTTCATGCGCTTCAAGGTGCAC
ATGGAGGGCTCCGTGAACGGCCACGAGTTCGAGATCGAGGGCGAGGGCGAGGGCCGCCCCTACGAGGGCA
CCCAGACCGCCAAGCTGAAGGTGACCAAGGGTGGCCCCCTGCCCTTCGCCTGGGACATCCTGTCCCCTCA
GTTCATGTACGGCTCCAAGGCCTACGTGAAGCACCCCGCCGACATCCCCGACTACTTGAAGCTGTCCTTC
CCCGAGGGCTTCAAGTGGGAGCGCGTGATGAACTTCGAGGACGGCGGCGTGGTGACCGTGACCCAGGACT
CCTCCCTGCAGGACGGCGAGTTCATCTACAAGGTGAAGCTGCGCGGCACCAACTTCCCCTCCGACGGCCC
CGTAATGCAGAAGAAGACCATGGGCTGGGAGGCCTCCTCCGAGCGGATGTACCCCGAGGACGGCGCCCTG
AAGGGCGAGATCAAGCAGAGGCTGAAGCTGAAGGACGGCGGCCACTACGACGCTGAGGTCAAGACCACCT
ACAAGGCCAAGAAGCCCGTGCAGCTGCCCGGCGCCTACAACGTCAACATCAAGTTGGACATCACCTCCCA
CAACGAGGACTACACCATCGTGGAACAGTACGAACGCGCCGAGGGCCGCCACTCCACCGGCGGCATGGAC
GAGCTGTACAAGTAAGAATTCCAACTGAGCGCCGGTCGCTACCATTACCAACTTGTCTGGTGTCAAAAAT
AATAGGGGCCGCTGTCATCAGAGTAAGTTTAAACTGAGTTCTACTAACTAACGAGTAATATTTAAATTTT
CAGCATCTCGCGCCCGTGCCTCTGACTTCTAAGTCCAATTACTCTTCAACATCCCTACATGCTCTTTCTC
CCTGTGCTCCCACCCCCTATTTTTGTTATTATCAAAAAACTTCTCTTAATTTCTTTGTTTTTTAGCTTCT
TTTAAGTCACCTCTAACAATGAAATTGTGTAGATTCAAAAATAGAATTAATTCGTAATAAAAAGTCGAAA
AAAATTGTGCTCCCTCCCCCCATTAATAATAATTCTATCCCAAAATCTACACAATGTTCTGTGTACACTT
CTTATGTTTTTTACTTCTGATAAATTTTTTTGAAACATCATAGAAAAAACCGCACACAAAATACCTTATC
ATATGTTACGTTTCAGTTTATGACCGCAATTTTTATTTCTTCGCACGTCTGGGCCTCTCATGACGTCAAA
TCATGCTCATCGTGAAAAAGTTTTGGAGTATTTTTGGAATTTTTCAATCAAGTGAAAGTTTATGAAATTA
ATTTTCCTGCTTTTGCTTTTTGGGGTTTCCCCTATTGTTTGTCAAGATTTCGAGGACGGCGTTTTTCTTG
CTAAAATCACAAGTATTGATGAGCACGATGCAAGAAAGATCGGAAGAAGGTTTGGGTTTGAGGCTCAGTG
GAAGGTGAGTAGAAGTTGATAATTTGAAAGTGGAGTAGTGTCTATGGGGTTTTTGCCTTAAATGACAGAA
TACATTCCCAATATACCAAACATAACTGTTTCCTACTAGTCGGCCGTACGGGCCCTTTCGTCTCGCGCGT
TTCGGTGATGACGGTGAAAACCTCTGACACATGCAGCTCCCGGAGACGGTCACAGCTTGTCTGTAAGCGG
ATGCCGGGAGCAGACAAGCCCGTCAGGGCGCGTCAGCGGGTGTTGGCGGGTGTCGGGGCTGGCTTAACTA
TGCGGCATCAGAGCAGATTGTACTGAGAGTGCACCATATGCGGTGTGAAATACCGCACAGATGCGTAAGG
AGAAAATACCGCATCAGGCGGCCTTAATTAAGGGCCTCGTGATACGCCTATTTTTATAGGTTAATGTCAT
GATAATAATGGTTTCTTAGACGTCAGGTGGCACTTTTCGGGGAAATGTGCGCGGAACCCCTATTTGTTTA
TTTTTCTAAATACATTCAAATATGTATCCGCTCATGAGACAATAACCCTGATAAATGCTTCAATAATATT
GAAAAAGGAAGAGTATGAGTATTCAACATTTCCGTGTCGCCCTTATTCCCTTTTTTGCGGCATTTTGCCT
TCCTGTTTTTGCTCACCCAGAAACGCTGGTGAAAGTAAAAGATGCTGAAGATCAGTTGGGTGCACGAGTG
GGTTACATCGAACTGGATCTCAACAGCGGTAAGATCCTTGAGAGTTTTCGCCCCGAAGAACGTTTTCCAA
TGATGAGCACTTTTAAAGTTCTGCTATGTGGCGCGGTATTATCCCGTATTGACGCCGGGCAAGAGCAACT
CGGTCGCCGCATACACTATTCTCAGAATGACTTGGTTGAGTACTCACCAGTCACAGAAAAGCATCTTACG
GATGGCATGACAGTAAGAGAATTATGCAGTGCTGCCATAACCATGAGTGATAACACTGCGGCCAACTTAC
TTCTGACAACGATCGGAGGACCGAAGGAGCTAACCGCTTTTTTGCACAACATGGGGGATCATGTAACTCG
CCTTGATCGTTGGGAACCGGAGCTGAATGAAGCCATACCAAACGACGAGCGTGACACCACGATGCCTGTA
GCAATGGCAACAACGTTGCGCAAACTATTAACTGGCGAACTACTTACTCTAGCTTCCCGGCAACAATTAA
TAGACTGGATGGAGGCGGATAAAGTTGCAGGACCACTTCTGCGCTCGGCCCTTCCGGCTGGCTGGTTTAT
TGCTGATAAATCTGGAGCCGGTGAGCGTGGGTCTCGCGGTATCATTGCAGCACTGGGGCCAGATGGTAAG
CCCTCCCGTATCGTAGTTATCTACACGACGGGGAGTCAGGCAACTATGGATGAACGAAATAGACAGATCG
CTGAGATAGGTGCCTCACTGATTAAGCATTGGTAACTGTCAGACCAAGTTTACTCATATATACTTTAGAT
TGATTTAAAACTTCATTTTTAATTTAAAAGGATCTAGGTGAAGATCCTTTTTGATAATCTCATGACCAAA
ATCCCTTAACGTGAGTTTTCGTTCCACTGAGCGTCAGACCCCGTAGAAAAGATCAAAGGATCTTCTTGAG
ATCCTTTTTTTCTGCGCGTAATCTGCTGCTTGCAAACAAAAAAACCACCGCTACCAGCGGTGGTTTGTTT
GCCGGATCAAGAGCTACCAACTCTTTTTCCGAAGGTAACTGGCTTCAGCAGAGCGCAGATACCAAATACT
GTTCTTCTAGTGTAGCCGTAGTTAGGCCACCACTTCAAGAACTCTGTAGCACCGCCTACATACCTCGCTC
TGCTAATCCTGTTACCAGTGGCTGCTGCCAGTGGCGATAAGTCGTGTCTTACCGGGTTGGACTCAAGACG
ATAGTTACCGGATAAGGCGCAGCGGTCGGGCTGAACGGGGGGTTCGTGCACACAGCCCAGCTTGGAGCGA
ACGACCTACACCGAACTGAGATACCTACAGCGTGAGCTATGAGAAAGCGCCACGCTTCCCGAAGGGAGAA
AGGCGGACAGGTATCCGGTAAGCGGCAGGGTCGGAACAGGAGAGCGCACGAGGGAGCTTCCAGGGGGAAA
CGCCTGGTATCTTTATAGTCCTGTCGGGTTTCGCCACCTCTGACTTGAGCGTCGATTTTTGTGATGCTCG
TCAGGGGGGCGGAGCCTATGGAAAAACGCCAGCAACGCGGCCTTTTTACGGTTCCTGGCCTTTTGCTGGC
CTTTTGCTCACATGTTCTTTCCTGCGTTATCCCCTGATTCTGTGGATAACCGTATTACCGCCTTTGAGTG
AGCTGATACCGCTCGCCGCAGCCGAACGACCGAGCGCAGCGAGTCAGTGAGCGAGGAAGCGGAAGAGCGC
CCAATACGCAAACCGCCTCTCCCCGCGCGTTGGCCGATTCATTAATGCAGCTGGCACGACAGGTTTCCCG
ACTGGAAAGCGGGCAGTGAGCGCAACGCAATTAATGTGAGTTAGCTCACTCATTAGGCACCCCAGGCTTT
ACACTTTATGCTTCCGGCTCGTATGTTGTGTGGAATTGTGAGCGGATAACAATTTCACACAGGAAACAGC
TATGACCATGATTACGCCAAGCTGTAAGTTTAAACATGATCTTACTAACTAACTATTCTCATTTAAATTT
TCAGAGCTTAAAAATGGCTGAAATCACTCACAACGATGGATACGCTAACAACTTGGAAATGAAATAAGCT
